Addgene plasmid #213286: GPR6-DuET
Purpose: The DuET construct encodes the named human GPCR engineered with a cleaved hemagglutinin signal peptide, a 5' FLAG and a 3' 1D4 epitope tag optimized for expression in mammalian cells and proteomics studies.
Depositing lab: Thomas Sakmar. Depositing organization: Rockefeller University. Publication: Multiplexed selectivity screening of anti-GPCR antibodies. Dahl L, Kotliar IB, Bendes A, Dodig-Crnkovic T, Fromm S, Elofsson A, Uhlen M, Sakmar TP, Schwenk JM. Sci Adv. 2023 May 3;9(18):eadf9297. doi: 10.1126/sciadv.adf9297. Epub 2023 May 3. PubMed 37134173.
Backbone
  Vector backbone: pcDNA 3.1 (+)
  Vector type: Mammalian Expression
Growth in bacteria
  Bacterial resistance: Ampicillin, 100 μg/mL
  Growth temperature: 37°C
  Growth strain: DH5alpha
  Copy number: High Copy
Gene/Insert
  Gene/Insert name: GPR6 (alt name: G protein-coupled receptor 6)
  Species: H. sapiens (human)
  Entrez Gene: GPR6
  Promoter: CMV, T7
  Tag / fusion protein: FLAG (N terminal on insert); 1D4 (C terminal on insert)
  Cloning method: Gibson Cloning
Terms and licenses: Academic/Nonprofit Terms; Industry Terms: Not Available to Industry
Depositor comments: Class: A, Family: Orphan. Ensembl ID: ENSG00000146360, Uniprot ID: P46095
How to cite: GPR6-DuET was a gift from Thomas Sakmar (Addgene plasmid # 213286 ; http://n2t.net/addgene:213286 ; RRID:Addgene_213286)
