[The description below was written by a language model from this plasmid's Addgene catalogue record and pLannotate feature annotations shown in this document.]
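Description:
GPR6-DuET is a mammalian expression plasmid built on the pcDNA 3.1 (+) backbone that carries the human orphan class A G protein-coupled receptor GPR6. It is about 6.6 kb and is propagated in E. coli as a high-copy plasmid through a ColE1/pUC-type origin, with ampicillin selection provided by the β-lactamase gene and its own promoter. An f1 origin is also present. For selection in mammalian cells, the backbone contains a neomycin phosphotransferase gene driven by the SV40 enhancer/early promoter and terminated by an SV40 polyadenylation signal. Several short annotated fragments (HIV-1 LTR, ble, lacI, bom, a second SV40 promoter piece) are most likely backbone remnants or chance matches from automated annotation, not functional elements.

The receptor open reading frame lies downstream of the CMV immediate-early enhancer and promoter and is followed by the bovine growth hormone polyadenylation signal, giving strong constitutive expression in transfected mammalian cells. A T7 promoter sits between the CMV promoter and the insert and can support in vitro transcription. According to the record, the "DuET" design adds a cleavable hemagglutinin signal peptide and a FLAG epitope at the N terminus and a 1D4 epitope at the C terminus. The feature table detects the FLAG sequence just upstream of the GPR6 coding region, annotated as a fragment of a 3xFLAG tag, but does not annotate the signal peptide or the 1D4 tag. The two epitopes allow capture and detection of the receptor from either end. The construct is intended for mammalian expression and proteomics work, and the associated study used it in multiplexed selectivity screening of anti-GPCR antibodies.
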