Features (pLannotate 1.2.2; 21 found; start..end, strand, type, name):
    687..791     -  promoter       AmpR promoter: bla
    850..902     -  misc_feature   bom (fragment): basis of mobility region from pBR322
   1057..1436    +  enhancer       CMV enhancer: human cytomegalovirus immediate early enhancer
   1437..1640    +  promoter       CMV promoter: human cytomegalovirus (CMV) immediate early promoter
   1636..1669    +  LTR            5' LTR (truncated) (fragment): truncated 5' long terminal repeat (LTR) from HIV-1
   1685..1703    +  promoter       T7 promoter: promoter for bacteriophage T7 RNA polymerase
   1796..1816    +  CDS            3xFLAG (fragment): three tandem FLAG® epitope tags
   1829..2914    +  CDS            GPR6: GPR6_HUMAN - Experimental evidence at protein level: Swiss-Prot protein existence level 1. Orphan receptor with constitutive G(s) signaling activity that activate cyclic AMP. Promotes neurite outgrowth and blocks myelin inhibition in neurons (By similarity). From Homo sapiens (Human).
   3045..3269    +  polyA_signal   bGH poly(A) signal: bovine growth hormone polyadenylation signal
   3273..3294    +  promoter       SV40 promoter (fragment): SV40 enhancer and early promoter
   3315..3743    +  rep_origin     f1 ori (sequence partly withheld): f1 bacteriophage origin of replication; arrow indicates direction of (+) strand synthesis
   3757..4086    +  promoter       SV40 promoter: SV40 enhancer and early promoter
   4153..4944    +  CDS            neo: KKA2_KLEPN - Also known as kan, nptII. Experimental evidence at protein level: Swiss-Prot protein existence level 1. Resistance to kanamycin, neomycin, paromomycin, ribostamycin, butirosin and gentamicin B. From Klebsiella pneumoniae.
   4968..5126    +  CDS            ble (fragment): BLE_KLEPN - Experimental evidence at protein level: Swiss-Prot protein existence level 1. Binding protein with a strong affinity to the bleomycin family of antibiotics. Binds to CL990; an antimitotic-antibiotic compound. From Klebsiella pneumoniae.
   5121..5242    +  polyA_signal   SV40 poly(A) signal: SV40 polyadenylation signal
   5315..5331    -  protein_bind   lac operator: The lac repressor binds to the lac operator to inhibit transcription in E. coli. This inhibition can be relieved by adding lactose or isopropyl-β-D-thiogalactopyranoside (IPTG). lac repressor encoded by lacI
   5339..5369    -  promoter       lac promoter: promoter for the E. coli lac operon
   5384..5405    -  protein_bind   CAP binding site: CAP binding activates transcription in the presence of cAMP. E. coli catabolite activator protein
   5418..5510    -  CDS            lacI (fragment): lac repressor; lacI; The lac repressor binds to the lac operator to inhibit transcription in E. coli. This inhibition can be relieved by adding lactose or isopropyl-β-D-thiogalactopyranoside (IPTG).
   5693..6281    -  rep_origin     ori: high-copy-number ColE1/pMB1/pBR322/pUC origin of replication
   6452..686     -  CDS            AmpR (across the origin): β-lactamase; bla; confers resistance to ampicillin, carbenicillin, and related antibiotics
>Addgene plasmid #213286 | GPR6-DuET | addgene full sequence | sequence record 430831 | Addgene NGS Result
ATAAACCAGCCAGCCGGAAGGGCCGAGCGCAGAAGTGGTCCTGCAACTTTATCCGCCTCCATCCAGTCTA
TTAATTGTTGCCGGGAAGCTAGAGTAAGTAGTTCGCCAGTTAATAGTTTGCGCAACGTTGTTGCCATTGC
TACAGGCATCGTGGTGTCACGCTCGTCGTTTGGTATGGCTTCATTCAGCTCCGGTTCCCAACGATCAAGG
CGAGTTACATGATCCCCCATGTTGTGCAAAAAAGCGGTTAGCTCCTTCGGTCCTCCGATCGTTGTCAGAA
GTAAGTTGGCCGCAGTGTTATCACTCATGGTTATGGCAGCACTGCATAATTCTCTTACTGTCATGCCATC
CGTAAGATGCTTTTCTGTGACTGGTGAGTACTCAACCAAGTCATTCTGAGAATAGTGTATGCGGCGACCG
AGTTGCTCTTGCCCGGCGTCAATACGGGATAATACCGCGCCACATAGCAGAACTTTAAAAGTGCTCATCA
TTGGAAAACGTTCTTCGGGGCGAAAACTCTCAAGGATCTTACCGCTGTTGAGATCCAGTTCGATGTAACC
CACTCGTGCACCCAACTGATCTTCAGCATCTTTTACTTTCACCAGCGTTTCTGGGTGAGCAAAAACAGGA
AGGCAAAATGCCGCAAAAAAGGGAATAAGGGCGACACGGAAATGTTGAATACTCATACTCTTCCTTTTTC
AATATTATTGAAGCATTTATCAGGGTTATTGTCTCATGAGCGGATACATATTTGAATGTATTTAGAAAAA
TAAACAAATAGGGGTTCCGCGCACATTTCCCCGAAAAGTGCCACCTGACGTCGACGGATCGGGAGATCTC
CCGATCCCCTATGGTGCACTCTCAGTACAATCTGCTCTGATGCCGCATAGTTAAGCCAGTATCTGCTCCC
TGCTTGTGTGTTGGAGGTCGCTGAGTAGTGCGCGAGCAAAATTTAAGCTACAACAAGGCAAGGCTTGACC
GACATTTGCATGAAGAATCTGCTTAGGGTTAGGCGTTTTGCGCTGCTTCGCGATGTACGGGCCAGATATA
CGCGTTGACATTGATTATTGACTAGTTATTAATAGTAATCAATTACGGGGTCATTAGTTCATAGCCCATA
TATGGAGTTCCGCGTTACATAACTTACGGTAAATGGCCCGCCTGGCTGACCGCCCAACGACCCCCGCCCA
TTGACGTCAATAATGACGTATGTTCCCATAGTAACGCCAATAGGGACTTTCCATTGACGTCAATGGGTGG
AGTATTTACGGTAAACTGCCCACTTGGCAGTACATCAAGTGTATCATATGCCAAGTACGCCCCCTATTGA
CGTCAATGACGGTAAATGGCCCGCCTGGCATTATGCCCAGTACATGACCTTATGGGACTTTCCTACTTGG
CAGTACATCTACGTATTAGTCATCGCTATTACCATGGTGATGCGGTTTTGGCAGTACATCAATGGGCGTG
GATAGCGGTTTGACTCACGGGGATTTCCAAGTCTCCACCCCATTGACGTCAATGGGAGTTTGTTTTGGCA
CCAAAATCAACGGGACTTTCCAAAATGTCGTAACAACTCCGCCCCATTGACGCAAATGGGCGGTAGGCGT
GTACGGTGGGAGGTCTATATAAGCAGAGCTCTCTGGCTAACTAGAGAACCCACTGCTTACTGGCTTATCG
AAATTAATACGACTCACTATAGGGAGACCCAAGCTGGCTAGCGTTTAAACTTAAGCTTAGCGCCACCATG
AAGACGATCATCGCCCTGAGCTACATCTTCTGCCTGGTATTCGCCGACTACAAGGACGATGATGACGCCA
GCATCGATATGAATGCTAGCGCTGCATCCCTGAATGACTCCCAGGTAGTGGTGGTAGCAGCTGAAGGGGC
AGCTGCAGCAGCCACCGCTGCCGGGGGCCCTGACACAGGAGAGTGGGGGCCCCCTGCCGCGGCGGCTCTT
GGTGCCGGCGGAGGGGCCAACGGCAGTCTCGAACTCAGTAGTCAGCTGTCTGCCGGACCCCCCGGTCTCT
TGTTGCCTGCCGTAAACCCTTGGGATGTCCTTCTGTGCGTGAGTGGAACGGTTATCGCTGGAGAGAATGC
CCTCGTGGTGGCCCTGATCGCATCCACTCCCGCTCTCCGCACCCCAATGTTCGTTCTGGTTGGATCACTG
GCGACAGCCGATCTTCTCGCCGGCTGCGGGCTCATCCTCCACTTCGTGTTCCAATATTTGGTACCGTCCG
AAACCGTATCACTCTTGACCGTCGGGTTCCTTGTCGCAAGCTTTGCCGCCTCAGTCAGTTCCCTTTTGGC
CATCACTGTGGACAGATACCTGTCATTGTATAACGCACTTACCTATTACAGCAGAAGGACATTGCTGGGC
GTCCACCTGCTCCTGGCCGCTACCTGGACCGTGAGTCTGGGGCTCGGACTCCTTCCTGTCCTCGGGTGGA
ACTGCCTGGCAGAAAGGGCTGCCTGTTCTGTTGTGAGGCCCCTGGCACGCTCTCATGTGGCACTGCTGAG
TGCCGCCTTCTTCATGGTCTTTGGGATCATGCTGCACCTCTACGTTCGCATTTGCCAGGTGGTGTGGAGG
CATGCTCATCAGATAGCCTTGCAACAGCACTGCCTCGCGCCACCTCATCTGGCGGCTACTCGCAAAGGGG
TCGGTACCCTGGCAGTGGTACTGGGCACCTTTGGGGCTAGTTGGCTGCCTTTCGCCATCTACTGTGTCGT
GGGAAGCCATGAGGATCCCGCCGTCTATACATACGCGACGCTCCTGCCAGCCACATATAACAGCATGATC
AACCCTATAATATATGCATTCCGGAATCAGGAGATCCAGAGAGCCCTGTGGCTGCTGTTGTGCGGCTGTT
TTCAGTCTAAAGTGCCTTTCCGGTCCCGAAGCCCCAGTGAGGTCATCGATACCGGTGGACGCACCGGTGA
ATTCGATGAGGCCAGCACCACCGTGTCTAAGACCGAGACTTCTCAGGTGGCCCCTGCCTAACTCGAGTCT
AGAGGGCCCGTTTAAACCCGCTGATCAGCCTCGACTGTGCCTTCTAGTTGCCAGCCATCTGTTGTTTGCC
CCTCCCCCGTGCCTTCCTTGACCCTGGAAGGTGCCACTCCCACTGTCCTTTCCTAATAAAATGAGGAAAT
TGCATCGCATTGTCTGAGTAGGTGTCATTCTATTCTGGGGGGTGGGGTGGGGCAGGACAGCAAGGGGGAG
GATTGGGAAGACAATAGCAGGCATGCTGGGGATGCGGTGGGCTCTATGGCTTCTGAGGCGGAAAGAACCA
GCTGGGGCTCTAGGGGGTATCCCC
[124 nt withheld, positions 3315-3438]
C
[91 nt withheld, positions 3440-3530]
A
[49 nt withheld, positions 3532-3580]
CCTTTGACGTTGGAGTCCACGTTCTTT
[37 nt withheld, positions 3608-3644]
ACCCTATCTCGGTCTATTCTTTTGATTTATAAGGGATTTTGCCGATTTCGGCCTATTGGTTAAAAAATGA
GCTGATTTAACAAAAATTTAACGCGAATTAATTCTGTGGAATGTGTGTCAGTTAGGGTGTGGAAAGTCCC
CAGGCTCCCCAGCAGGCAGAAGTATGCAAAGCATGCATCTCAATTAGTCAGCAACCAGGTGTGGAAAGTC
CCCAGGCTCCCCAGCAGGCAGAAGTATGCAAAGCATGCATCTCAATTAGTCAGCAACCATAGTCCCGCCC
CTAACTCCGCCCATCCCGCCCCTAACTCCGCCCAGTTCCGCCCATTCTCCGCCCCATGGCTGACTAATTT
TTTTTATTTATGCAGAGGCCGAGGCCGCCTCTGCCTCTGAGCTATTCCAGAAGTAGTGAGGAGGCTTTTT
TGGAGGCCTAGGCTTTTGCAAAAAGCTCCCGGGAGCTTGTATATCCATTTTCGGATCTGATCAAGAGACA
GGATGAGGATCGTTTCGCATGATTGAACAAGATGGATTGCACGCAGGTTCTCCGGCCGCTTGGGTGGAGA
GGCTATTCGGCTATGACTGGGCACAACAGACAATCGGCTGCTCTGATGCCGCCGTGTTCCGGCTGTCAGC
GCAGGGGCGCCCGGTTCTTTTTGTCAAGACCGACCTGTCCGGTGCCCTGAATGAACTGCAGGACGAGGCA
GCGCGGCTATCGTGGCTGGCCACGACGGGCGTTCCTTGCGCAGCTGTGCTCGACGTTGTCACTGAAGCGG
GAAGGGACTGGCTGCTATTGGGCGAAGTGCCGGGGCAGGATCTCCTGTCATCTCACCTTGCTCCTGCCGA
GAAAGTATCCATCATGGCTGATGCAATGCGGCGGCTGCATACGCTTGATCCGGCTACCTGCCCATTCGAC
CACCAAGCGAAACATCGCATCGAGCGAGCACGTACTCGGATGGAAGCCGGTCTTGTCGATCAGGATGATC
TGGACGAAGAGCATCAGGGGCTCGCGCCAGCCGAACTGTTCGCCAGGCTCAAGGCGCGCATGCCCGACGG
CGAGGATCTCGTCGTGACCCATGGCGATGCCTGCTTGCCGAATATCATGGTGGAAAATGGCCGCTTTTCT
GGATTCATCGACTGTGGCCGGCTGGGTGTGGCGGACCGCTATCAGGACATAGCGTTGGCTACCCGTGATA
TTGCTGAAGAGCTTGGCGGCGAATGGGCTGACCGCTTCCTCGTGCTTTACGGTATCGCCGCTCCCGATTC
GCAGCGCATCGCCTTCTATCGCCTTCTTGACGAGTTCTTCTGAGCGGGACTCTGGGGTTCGAAATGACCG
ACCAAGCGACGCCCAACCTGCCATCACGAGATTTCGATTCCACCGCCGCCTTCTATGAAAGGTTGGGCTT
CGGAATCGTTTTCCGGGACGCCGGCTGGATGATCCTCCAGCGCGGGGATCTCATGCTGGAGTTCTTCGCC
CACCCCAACTTGTTTATTGCAGCTTATAATGGTTACAAATAAAGCAATAGCATCACAAATTTCACAAATA
AAGCATTTTTTTCACTGCATTCTAGTTGTGGTTTGTCCAAACTCATCAATGTATCTTATCATGTCTGTAT
ACCGTCGACCTCTAGCTAGAGCTTGGCGTAATCATGGTCATAGCTGTTTCCTGTGTGAAATTGTTATCCG
CTCACAATTCCACACAACATACGAGCCGGAAGCATAAAGTGTAAAGCCTGGGGTGCCTAATGAGTGAGCT
AACTCACATTAATTGCGTTGCGCTCACTGCCCGCTTTCCAGTCGGGAAACCTGTCGTGCCAGCTGCATTA
ATGAATCGGCCAACGCGCGGGGAGAGGCGGTTTGCGTATTGGGCGCTCTTCCGCTTCCTCGCTCACTGAC
TCGCTGCGCTCGGTCGTTCGGCTGCGGCGAGCGGTATCAGCTCACTCAAAGGCGGTAATACGGTTATCCA
CAGAATCAGGGGATAACGCAGGAAAGAACATGTGAGCAAAAGGCCAGCAAAAGGCCAGGAACCGTAAAAA
GGCCGCGTTGCTGGCGTTTTTCCATAGGCTCCGCCCCCCTGACGAGCATCACAAAAATCGACGCTCAAGT
CAGAGGTGGCGAAACCCGACAGGACTATAAAGATACCAGGCGTTTCCCCCTGGAAGCTCCCTCGTGCGCT
CTCCTGTTCCGACCCTGCCGCTTACCGGATACCTGTCCGCCTTTCTCCCTTCGGGAAGCGTGGCGCTTTC
TCATAGCTCACGCTGTAGGTATCTCAGTTCGGTGTAGGTCGTTCGCTCCAAGCTGGGCTGTGTGCACGAA
CCCCCCGTTCAGCCCGACCGCTGCGCCTTATCCGGTAACTATCGTCTTGAGTCCAACCCGGTAAGACACG
ACTTATCGCCACTGGCAGCAGCCACTGGTAACAGGATTAGCAGAGCGAGGTATGTAGGCGGTGCTACAGA
GTTCTTGAAGTGGTGGCCTAACTACGGCTACACTAGAAGAACGGTATTTGGTATCTGCGCTCTGCTGAAG
CCAGTTACCTTCGGAAAAAGAGTTGGTAGCTCTTGATCCGGCAAACAAACCACCGCTGGTAGCGGTGGTT
TTTTTGTTTGCAAGCAGCAGATTACGCGCAGAAAAAAAGGATCTCAAGAAGATCCTTTGATCTTTTCTAC
GGGGTCTGACGCTCAGTGGAACGAAAACTCACGTTAAGGGATTTTGGTCATGAGATTATCAAAAAGGATC
TTCACCTAGATCCTTTTAAATTAAAAATGAAGTTTTAAATCAATCTAAAGTATATATGAGTAAACTTGGT
CTGACAGTTACCAATGCTTAATCAGTGAGGCACCTATCTCAGCGATCTGTCTATTTCGTTCATCCATAGT
TGCCTGACTCCCCGTCGTGTAGATAACTACGATACGGGAGGGCTTACCATCTGGCCCCAGTGCTGCAATG
ATACCGCGAGACCCACGCTCACCGGCTCCAGATTTATCAGCA
